Features (pLannotate 1.2.2; 25 found; start..end, strand, type, name):
     35..87      -  misc_feature   bom (fragment): basis of mobility region from pBR322
    242..621     +  enhancer       CMV enhancer: human cytomegalovirus immediate early enhancer
    622..825     +  promoter       CMV promoter: human cytomegalovirus (CMV) immediate early promoter
    821..854     +  LTR            5' LTR (truncated) (fragment): truncated 5' long terminal repeat (LTR) from HIV-1
    870..888     +  promoter       T7 promoter: promoter for bacteriophage T7 RNA polymerase
    971..1684    +  CDS            Superfolder GFP: Superfolder GFP is a basic (constitutively fluorescent) green fluorescent protein published in 2005, derived from Aequorea victoria. It is reported to be a very rapidly-maturing weak dimer.
   1709..2719    +  CDS            PLS_STAAN (fragment): Experimental evidence at protein level: Swiss-Prot protein existence level 1. From Staphylococcus aureus (strain N315).
   2741..2992    +  CDS            mGrape2 (fragment): mGrape2 is a basic (constitutively fluorescent) far red fluorescent protein published in 2009, derived from Discosoma sp.. It has high acid sensitivity.
   3040..3666    +  CDS            PLS_STAAN (fragment): Experimental evidence at protein level: Swiss-Prot protein existence level 1. From Staphylococcus aureus (strain N315).
   3688..4392    +  CDS            mCherry: mCherry is a basic (constitutively fluorescent) red fluorescent protein published in 2004, derived from Discosoma sp.. It is reported to be a very rapidly-maturing monomer with low acid sensitivity.
   4449..4673    +  polyA_signal   bGH poly(A) signal: bovine growth hormone polyadenylation signal
   4677..4698    +  promoter       SV40 promoter (fragment): SV40 enhancer and early promoter
   4719..5147    +  rep_origin     f1 ori (sequence partly withheld): f1 bacteriophage origin of replication; arrow indicates direction of (+) strand synthesis
   5161..5490    +  promoter       SV40 promoter: SV40 enhancer and early promoter
   5538..5585    +  promoter       EM7 promoter: synthetic bacterial promoter&nbsp
   5604..5978    +  CDS            BleoR: antibiotic-binding protein; Sh ble from Streptoalloteichus hindustanus; confers resistance to bleomycin, phleomycin, and Zeocin™
   5988..6113    +  CDS            ble (fragment): BLE_KLEPN - Experimental evidence at protein level: Swiss-Prot protein existence level 1. Binding protein with a strong affinity to the bleomycin family of antibiotics. Binds to CL990; an antimitotic-antibiotic compound. From Klebsiella pneumoniae.
   6108..6229    +  polyA_signal   SV40 poly(A) signal: SV40 polyadenylation signal
   6302..6318    -  protein_bind   lac operator: The lac repressor binds to the lac operator to inhibit transcription in E. coli. This inhibition can be relieved by adding lactose or isopropyl-β-D-thiogalactopyranoside (IPTG). lac repressor encoded by lacI
   6326..6356    -  promoter       lac promoter: promoter for the E. coli lac operon
   6371..6392    -  protein_bind   CAP binding site: CAP binding activates transcription in the presence of cAMP. E. coli catabolite activator protein
   6405..6497    -  CDS            lacI (fragment): lac repressor; lacI; The lac repressor binds to the lac operator to inhibit transcription in E. coli. This inhibition can be relieved by adding lactose or isopropyl-β-D-thiogalactopyranoside (IPTG).
   6680..7268    -  rep_origin     ori: high-copy-number ColE1/pMB1/pBR322/pUC origin of replication
   7439..8299    -  CDS            AmpR: β-lactamase; bla; confers resistance to ampicillin, carbenicillin, and related antibiotics
   8300..8404    -  promoter       AmpR promoter: bla
>Addgene plasmid | sfGFP-SasG(3G)-mCherry Sequencing Result | analyzer sequence | sequence record 409222
TGACGTCGACGGATCGGGAGATCTCCCGATCCCCTATGGTGCACTCTCAGTACAATCTGCTCTGATGCCG
CATAGTTAAGCCAGTATCTGCTCCCTGCTTGTGTGTTGGAGGTCGCTGAGTAGTGCGCGAGCAAAATTTA
AGCTACAACAAGGCAAGGCTTGACCGACAATTGCATGAAGAATCTGCTTAGGGTTAGGCGTTTTGCGCTG
CTTCGCGATGTACGGGCCAGATATACGCGTTGACATTGATTATTGACTAGTTATTAATAGTAATCAATTA
CGGGGTCATTAGTTCATAGCCCATATATGGAGTTCCGCGTTACATAACTTACGGTAAATGGCCCGCCTGG
CTGACCGCCCAACGACCCCCGCCCATTGACGTCAATAATGACGTATGTTCCCATAGTAACGCCAATAGGG
ACTTTCCATTGACGTCAATGGGTGGAGTATTTACGGTAAACTGCCCACTTGGCAGTACATCAAGTGTATC
ATATGCCAAGTACGCCCCCTATTGACGTCAATGACGGTAAATGGCCCGCCTGGCATTATGCCCAGTACAT
GACCTTATGGGACTTTCCTACTTGGCAGTACATCTACGTATTAGTCATCGCTATTACCATGGTGATGCGG
TTTTGGCAGTACATCAATGGGCGTGGATAGCGGTTTGACTCACGGGGATTTCCAAGTCTCCACCCCATTG
ACGTCAATGGGAGTTTGTTTTGGCACCAAAATCAACGGGACTTTCCAAAATGTCGTAACAACTCCGCCCC
ATTGACGCAAATGGGCGGTAGGCGTGTACGGTGGGAGGTCTATATAAGCAGAGCTCTCTGGCTAACTAGA
GAACCCACTGCTTACTGGCTTATCGAAATTAATACGACTCACTATAGGGAGACCCAAGCTGGCTAGCGTT
TAAACTTAAGCTTGGTACCGAGCTCGGATCCACTAGTCCAGTGTGGTGGAATTCGCCACCATGAGCAAGG
GCGAAGAACTGTTTACCGGCGTGGTGCCCATCCTGGTGGAACTGGATGGGGATGTGAACGGCCACAAGTT
CAGCGTCAGAGGCGAAGGCGAAGGGGATGCCACAAACGGCAAGCTGACCCTGAAGTTCATCTGCACCACC
GGAAAGCTGCCCGTGCCTTGGCCTACACTGGTCACCACACTGACATACGGCGTGCAGTGCTTCAGCAGAT
ACCCCGACCATATGAAGCGGCACGACTTCTTCAAGAGCGCCATGCCTGAGGGCTACGTGCAAGAGAGAAC
CATCAGCTTCAAGGACGACGGCACCTACAAGACCAGAGCCGAAGTGAAGTTCGAGGGCGACACCCTGGTC
AACCGGATCGAGCTGAAGGGCATCGATTTCAAAGAGGACGGCAACATCCTGGGCCACAAGCTTGAGTACA
ACTTCAACAGCCACAACGTGTACATCACCGCCGACAAGCAGAAGAACGGCATCAAGGCCAACTTCAAGAT
CCGGCACAACGTGGAAGATGGCAGCGTGCAGCTGGCCGATCACTACCAGCAGAACACACCCATCGGAGAT
GGCCCTGTGCTGCTGCCCGATAACCACTACCTGAGCACACAGAGCGTGCTGAGCAAGGACCCCAACGAGA
AGAGGGACCACATGGTGCTGCTGGAGTTTGTGACAGCCGCCGGAATCACCCACGGCATGGACGAACTTTA
CAAAGGCGGCACCGGTGGCAGCGCCCCTAAGACAATTACCGAGCTGGAAAAGAAGGTGGAAGAGATCCCC
TTCAAGAAAGAGCGGAAGTTCAACCCCGATCTGGCCCCTGGCACCGAGAAAGTGACAAGAGAAGGCCAGA
AGGGCGAGAAAACCATCACCACACCTACACTGAAGAACCCTCTGACCGGCGTGATCATCTCCAAGGGCGA
GCCCAAAGAGGAAATCACAAAGGACCCTATCAACGAGCTGACCGAGTACGGCCCCGAGACAATTGCTCCT
GGCCACAGAGATGAGTTCGACCCCAAACTGCCCACCGGCGAGAAAGAAGAAGTGCCTGGCAAGCCTGGCA
TCAAGAACCCTGAGACAGGCGACGTCGTCAGACCTCCTGTGGACAGCGTGACCAAATACGGCCCTGTGAA
GGGCGACAGCATCGTGGAAAAAGAAGAGATTCCGTTTGAGAAAGAGAGAAAGTTTAATCCCGACCTCGCT
CCAGGGACAGAAAAAGTCACTCGCGAGGGCCAGAAAGGGGAAAAGACAATCACAACCCCAACGCTGAAAA
ATCCCCTGACCGGGGAGATTATCAGCAAAGGCGAGAGCAAAGAAGAAATTACGAAAGATCCCATCAATGA
ACTCACAGAGTACGGGCCCGAGACAATTGCTCCTGGCCACAGAGATGAGTTCGACCCCAAACTGCCCACC
GGCGAGAAAGAAGAAGTGCCTGGCAAGCCTGGCATCAAGAACCCTGAGACAGGCGACGTCGTCAGACCTC
CTGTGGACAGCGTGACCAAATACGGCCCTGTGAAGGGCGACAGCATCGTGGAAAAAGAAGAGATTCCGTT
TGAGAAAGAGAGAAAGTTTAATCCCGACCTCGCTCCAGGGACAGAAAAAGTCACTCGCGAGGGCCAGAAA
GGGGAAAAGACAATCACAACCCCAACGCTGAAAAATCCCCTGACCGGGGAGATTATCAGCAAAGGCGAGA
GCAAAGAAGAAATTACGAAAGATCCCATCAATGAACTCACAGAGTACGGGCCTGAGACGGGCTCCGGAGC
CACAGGATCTGTGTCCAAAGGCGAAGAGGACAACATGGCCATCATCAAAGAATTTATGCGGTTCAAGGTG
CACATGGAAGGCTCCGTGAATGGCCACGAGTTTGAGATTGAAGGCGAAGGCGAGGGCAGACCCTATGAGG
GAACACAGACCGCCAAGCTGAAAGTGACCAAAGGCGGACCTCTGCCTTTCGCCTGGGACATTCTGAGCCC
TCAGTTTATGTACNNNNNCTGCTGGAGTTTGTGACAGCCGCCGGAATCACCCACGGCATGGACGAACTTT
ACAAAGGCGGCACCGGTGGCAGCGCCCCTAAGACAATTACCGAGCTGGAAAAGAAGGTGGAAGAGATCCC
CTTCAAGAAAGAGCGGAAGTTCAACCCCGATCTGGCCCCTGGCACCGAGAAAGTGACAAGAGAAGGCCAG
AAGGGCGAGAAAACCATCACCACACCTACACTGAAGAACCCTCTGACCGGCGTGATCATCTCCAAGGGCG
AGCCCAAAGAGGAAATCACAAAGGACCCTATCAACGAGCTGACCGAGTACGGSCCCGAGACAATTGCTCC
TGGCCACAGAGATGAGTTCGACCCCAAACTGCCCACCGGCGAGAAAGAAGAAGTGCCTGGCAAGCCTGGC
ATCAAGAACCCTGAGACAGGCGACGTCGTCAGACCTCCTGTGGACAGCGTGACCAAATACGGCCCTGTGA
AGGGCGACAGCATCGTGGAAAAAGAAGAGATTCCGTTTGAGAAAGAGAGAAAGTTTAATCCCGACCTCGC
TCCAGGGACAGAAAAAGTCACTCGCGAGGGCCAGAAAGGGGAAAAGACAATCACAACCCCAACGCTGAAA
AATCCCCTGACCGGGGAGATTATCAGCAAAGGCGAGAGCAAAGAAGAAATTACGAAAGATCCCATCAATG
AACTCACAGAGTACGGGCCTGAGACGGGCTCCGGAGCCACAGGATCTGTGTCCAAAGGCGAAGAGGACAA
CATGGCCATCATCAAAGAATTTATGCGGTTCAAGGTGCACATGGAAGGCTCCGTGAATGGCCACGAGTTT
GAGATTGAAGGCGAAGGCGAGGGCAGACCCTATGAGGGAACACAGACCGCCAAGCTGAAAGTGACCAAAG
GCGGACCTCTGCCTTTCGCCTGGGACATTCTGAGCCCTCAGTTTATGTACGGCTCCAAGGCCTACGTGAA
GCACCCCGCCGATATTCCCGACTACCTGAAGCTGAGCTTCCCCGAGGGCTTCAAGTGGGAGAGAGTGATG
AATTTCGAGGACGGCGGCGTGGTCACCGTGACACAAGATAGTTCTCTGCAGGACGGCGAGTTCATCTACA
AAGTGAAGCTGCGGGGCACCAACTTTCCCTCTGACGGACCCGTGATGCAGAAAAAGACCATGGGCTGGGA
AGCCAGCAGCGAGAGAATGTACCCTGAAGATGGCGCCCTGAAAGGGGAGATCAAGCAGCGGCTGAAACTG
AAGGATGGCGGCCACTACGACGCCGAAGTCAAGACCACATACAAGGCCAAGAAACCAGTGCAGCTGCCAG
GCGCCTACAATGTGAACATCAAGCTGGACATCACCAGCCACAATGAGGACTACACAATCGTGGAACAGTA
CGAGAGAGCCGAGGGGAGACACTCTACCGGCGGAATGGATGAGCTGTACAAGTGATAAGCGGCCGCTCGA
GTCTAGAGGGCCCGTTTAAACCCGCTGATCAGCCTCGACTGTGCCTTCTAGTTGCCAGCCATCTGTTGTT
TGCCCCTCCCCCGTGCCTTCCTTGACCCTGGAAGGTGCCACTCCCACTGTCCTTTCCTAATAAAATGAGG
AAATTGCATCGCATTGTCTGAGTAGGTGTCATTCTATTCTGGGGGGTGGGGTGGGGCAGGACAGCAAGGG
GGAGGATTGGGAAGACAATAGCAGGCATGCTGGGGATGCGGTGGGCTCTATGGCTTCTGAGGCGGAAAGA
ACCAGCTGGGGCTCTAGGGGGTATCCCC
[124 nt withheld, positions 4719-4842]
C
[91 nt withheld, positions 4844-4934]
A
[49 nt withheld, positions 4936-4984]
CCTTTGACGTTGGAGTCCACGTTCTTT
[37 nt withheld, positions 5012-5048]
ACCCTATCTCGGTCTATTCTTTTGATTTATAAGGGATTTTGCCGATTTCGGCCTATTGGTTAAAAAATGA
GCTGATTTAACAAAAATTTAACGCGAATTAATTCTGTGGAATGTGTGTCAGTTAGGGTGTGGAAAGTCCC
CAGGCTCCCCAGCAGGCAGAAGTATGCAAAGCATGCATCTCAATTAGTCAGCAACCAGGTGTGGAAAGTC
CCCAGGCTCCCCAGCAGGCAGAAGTATGCAAAGCATGCATCTCAATTAGTCAGCAACCATAGTCCCGCCC
CTAACTCCGCCCATCCCGCCCCTAACTCCGCCCAGTTCCGCCCATTCTCCGCCCCATGGCTGACTAATTT
TTTTTATTTATGCAGAGGCCGAGGCCGCCTCTGCCTCTGAGCTATTCCAGAAGTAGTGAGGAGGCTTTTT
TGGAGGCCTAGGCTTTTGCAAAAAGCTCCCGGGAGCTTGTATATCCATTTTCGGATCTGATCAGCACGTG
TTGACAATTAATCATCGGCATAGTATATCGGCATAGTATAATACGACAAGGTGAGGAACTAAACCATGGC
CAAGTTGACCAGTGCCGTTCCGGTGCTCACCGCGCGCGACGTCGCCGGAGCGGTCGAGTTCTGGACCGAC
CGGCTCGGGTTCTCCCGGGACTTCGTGGAGGACGACTTCGCCGGTGTGGTCCGGGACGACGTGACCCTGT
TCATCAGCGCGGTCCAGGACCAGGTGGTGCCGGACAACACCCTGGCCTGGGTGTGGGTGCGCGGCCTGGA
CGAGCTGTACGCCGAGTGGTCGGAGGTCGTGTCCACGAACTTCCGGGACGCCTCCGGGCCGGCCATGACC
GAGATCGGCGAGCAGCCGTGGGGGCGGGAGTTCGCCCTGCGCGACCCGGCCGGCAACTGCGTGCACTTCG
TGGCCGAGGAGCAGGACTGACACGTGCTACGAGATTTCGATTCCACCGCCGCCTTCTATGAAAGGTTGGG
CTTCGGAATCGTTTTCCGGGACGCCGGCTGGATGATCCTCCAGCGCGGGGATCTCATGCTGGAGTTCTTC
GCCCACCCCAACTTGTTTATTGCAGCTTATAATGGTTACAAATAAAGCAATAGCATCACAAATTTCACAA
ATAAAGCATTTTTTTCACTGCATTCTAGTTGTGGTTTGTCCAAACTCATCAATGTATCTTATCATGTCTG
TATACCGTCGACCTCTAGCTAGAGCTTGGCGTAATCATGGTCATAGCTGTTTCCTGTGTGAAATTGTTAT
CCGCTCACAATTCCACACAACATACGAGCCGGAAGCATAAAGTGTAAAGCCTGGGGTGCCTAATGAGTGA
GCTAACTCACATTAATTGCGTTGCGCTCACTGCCCGCTTTCCAGTCGGGAAACCTGTCGTGCCAGCTGCA
TTAATGAATCGGCCAACGCGCGGGGAGAGGCGGTTTGCGTATTGGGCGCTCTTCCGCTTCCTCGCTCACT
GACTCGCTGCGCTCGGTCGTTCGGCTGCGGCGAGCGGTATCAGCTCACTCAAAGGCGGTAATACGGTTAT
CCACAGAATCAGGGGATAACGCAGGAAAGAACATGTGAGCAAAAGGCCAGCAAAAGGCCAGGAACCGTAA
AAAGGCCGCGTTGCTGGCGTTTTTCCATAGGCTCCGCCCCCCTGACGAGCATCACAAAAATCGACGCTCA
AGTCAGAGGTGGCGAAACCCGACAGGACTATAAAGATACCAGGCGTTTCCCCCTGGAAGCTCCCTCGTGC
GCTCTCCTGTTCCGACCCTGCCGCTTACCGGATACCTGTCCGCCTTTCTCCCTTCGGGAAGCGTGGCGCT
TTCTCATAGCTCACGCTGTAGGTATCTCAGTTCGGTGTAGGTCGTTCGCTCCAAGCTGGGCTGTGTGCAC
GAACCCCCCGTTCAGCCCGACCGCTGCGCCTTATCCGGTAACTATCGTCTTGAGTCCAACCCGGTAAGAC
ACGACTTATCGCCACTGGCAGCAGCCACTGGTAACAGGATTAGCAGAGCGAGGTATGTAGGCGGTGCTAC
AGAGTTCTTGAAGTGGTGGCCTAACTACGGCTACACTAGAAGAACAGTATTTGGTATCTGCGCTCTGCTG
AAGCCAGTTACCTTCGGAAAAAGAGTTGGTAGCTCTTGATCCGGCAAACAAACCACCGCTGGTAGCGGTG
GTTTTTTTGTTTGCAAGCAGCAGATTACGCGCAGAAAAAAAGGATCTCAAGAAGATCCTTTGATCTTTTC
TACGGGGTCTGACGCTCAGTGGAACGAAAACTCACGTTAAGGGATTTTGGTCATGAGATTATCAAAAAGG
ATCTTCACCTAGATCCTTTTAAATTAAAAATGAAGTTTTAAATCAATCTAAAGTATATATGAGTAAACTT
GGTCTGACAGTTACCAATGCTTAATCAGTGAGGCACCTATCTCAGCGATCTGTCTATTTCGTTCATCCAT
AGTTGCCTGACTCCCCGTCGTGTAGATAACTACGATACGGGAGGGCTTACCATCTGGCCCCAGTGCTGCA
ATGATACCGCGAGACCCACGCTCACCGGCTCCAGATTTATCAGCAATAAACCAGCCAGCCGGAAGGGCCG
AGCGCAGAAGTGGTCCTGCAACTTTATCCGCCTCCATCCAGTCTATTAATTGTTGCCGGGAAGCTAGAGT
AAGTAGTTCGCCAGTTAATAGTTTGCGCAACGTTGTTGCCATTGCTACAGGCATCGTGGTGTCACGCTCG
TCGTTTGGTATGGCTTCATTCAGCTCCGGTTCCCAACGATCAAGGCGAGTTACATGATCCCCCATGTTGT
GCAAAAAAGCGGTTAGCTCCTTCGGTCCTCCGATCGTTGTCAGAAGTAAGTTGGCCGCAGTGTTATCACT
CATGGTTATGGCAGCACTGCATAATTCTCTTACTGTCATGCCATCCGTAAGATGCTTTTCTGTGACTGGT
GAGTACTCAACCAAGTCATTCTGAGAATAGTGTATGCGGCGACCGAGTTGCTCTTGCCCGGCGTCAATAC
GGGATAATACCGCGCCACATAGCAGAACTTTAAAAGTGCTCATCATTGGAAAACGTTCTTCGGGGCGAAA
ACTCTCAAGGATCTTACCGCTGTTGAGATCCAGTTCGATGTAACCCACTCGTGCACCCAACTGATCTTCA
GCATCTTTTACTTTCACCAGCGTTTCTGGGTGAGCAAAAACAGGAAGGCAAAATGCCGCAAAAAAGGGAA
TAAGGGCGACACGGAAATGTTGAATACTCATACTCTTCCTTTTTCAATATTATTGAAGCATTTATCAGGG
TTATTGTCTCATGAGCGGATACATATTTGAATGTATTTAGAAAAATAAACAAATAGGGGTTCCGCGCACA
TTTCCCCGAAAAGTGCCACC
